>Addgene plasmid #117547 | pEPOR1CB0011 | addgene full sequence | sequence record 228085 | Addgene NGS Result
TCTGTGAAGACAAGCAAGAATTCAAGCTTGGAGGTCAACATGGTGGAGCACGACACTCTGGTCTACTCCA
AAAATGTCAAAGATACAGTCTCAGAAGATCAAAGGGCTATTGAGACTTTTCAACAAAGGATAATTTCGGG
AAACCTCCTCGGATTCCATTGCCCAGCTATCTGTCACTTCATCGAAAGGACAGTAGAAAAGGAAGGTGGC
TCCTACAAATGCCATCATTGCGATAAAGGAAAGGCTATCATTCAAGATCTCTCTGCCGACAGTGGTCCCA
AAGATGGACCCCCACCCACGAGGAGCATCGTGGAAAAAGAAGAGGTTCCAACCACGTCTACAAAGCAAGT
GGATTGATGTGATAACATGGTGGAGCACGACACTCTGGTCTACTCCAAAAATGTCAAAGATACAGTCTCA
GAAGATCAAAGGGCTATTGAGACTTTTCAACAAAGGATAATTTCGGGAAACCTCCTCGGATTCCATTGCC
CAGCTATCTGTCACTTCATCGAAAGGACAGTAGAAAAGGAAGGTGGCTCCTACAAATGCCATCATTGCGA
TAAAGGAAAGGCTATCATTCAAGATCTCTCTGCCGACAGTGGTCCCAAAGATGGACCCCCACCCACGAGG
AGCATCGTGGAAAAAGAAGAGGTTCCAACCACGTCTACAAAGCAAGTGGATTGATGTGACATCTCCACTG
ACGTAAGGGATGACGCACAATCCCACTATCCTTCGCAAGACCCTTCCTCTATATAAGGAAGTTCATTTCA
TTTGGAGAGGACACGCTCGAGTATAAGAGCTCATTTTTACAACAATTACCAACAACAACAAACAACAAAC
AACATTACAATTACATTTACAATTATCGATACAATGGACAAGAAGTACTCCATTGGGCTCGATATCGGCA
CAAACAGCGTCGGCTGGGCCGTCATTACGGACGAGTACAAGGTGCCGAGCAAAAAATTCAAAGTTCTGGG
CAATACCGATCGCCACAGCATAAAGAAGAACCTCATTGGCGCCCTCCTGTTCGACTCCGGGGAGACGGCC
GAAGCCACGCGGCTCAAAAGAACAGCACGGCGCAGATATACCCGCAGAAAGAATCGGATCTGCTACCTGC
AGGAGATCTTTAGTAATGAGATGGCTAAGGTGGATGACTCTTTCTTCCATAGGCTGGAGGAGTCCTTTTT
GGTGGAGGAGGATAAAAAGCACGAGCGCCACCCAATCTTTGGCAATATCGTGGACGAGGTGGCGTACCAT
GAAAAGTACCCAACCATATATCATCTGAGGAAGAAGCTTGTAGACAGTACTGATAAGGCTGACTTGCGGT
TGATCTATCTCGCGCTGGCGCATATGATCAAATTTCGGGGACACTTCCTCATCGAGGGGGACCTGAACCC
AGACAACAGCGATGTCGACAAACTCTTTATCCAACTGGTTCAGACTTACAATCAGCTTTTCGAAGAGAAC
CCGATCAACGCATCCGGAGTTGACGCCAAAGCAATCCTGAGCGCTAGGCTGTCCAAATCCCGGCGGCTCG
AAAACCTCATCGCACAGCTCCCTGGGGAGAAGAAGAACGGCCTGTTTGGTAATCTTATCGCCCTGTCACT
CGGGCTGACCCCCAACTTTAAATCTAACTTCGACCTGGCCGAAGATGCCAAGCTTCAACTGAGCAAAGAC
ACCTACGATGATGATCTCGACAATCTGCTGGCCCAGATCGGCGACCAGTACGCAGACCTTTTTTTGGCGG
CAAAGAACCTGTCAGACGCCATTCTGCTGAGTGATATTCTGCGAGTGAACACGGAGATCACCAAAGCTCC
GCTGAGCGCTAGTATGATCAAGCGCTATGATGAGCACCACCAAGACTTGACTTTGCTGAAGGCCCTTGTC
AGACAGCAACTGCCTGAGAAGTACAAGGAAATTTTCTTCGATCAGTCTAAAAATGGCTACGCCGGATACA
TTGACGGCGGAGCAAGCCAGGAGGAATTTTACAAATTTATTAAGCCCATCTTGGAAAAAATGGACGGCAC
CGAGGAGCTGCTGGTAAAGCTTAACAGAGAAGATCTGTTGCGCAAACAGCGCACTTTCGACAATGGAAGC
ATCCCCCACCAGATTCACCTGGGCGAACTGCACGCTATCCTCAGGCGGCAAGAGGATTTCTACCCCTTTT
TGAAAGATAACAGGGAAAAGATTGAGAAAATCCTCACATTTCGGATACCCTACTATGTAGGCCCCCTCGC
CCGGGGAAATTCCAGATTCGCGTGGATGACTCGCAAATCAGAAGAGACTATCACTCCCTGGAACTTCGAG
GAAGTCGTGGATAAGGGGGCCTCTGCCCAGTCCTTCATCGAAAGGATGACTAACTTTGATAAAAATCTGC
CTAACGAAAAGGTGCTTCCTAAACACTCTCTGCTGTACGAGTACTTCACAGTTTATAACGAGCTCACCAA
GGTCAAATACGTCACAGAAGGGATGAGAAAGCCAGCATTCCTGTCTGGAGAGCAGAAGAAAGCTATCGTG
GACCTCCTCTTCAAGACGAACCGGAAAGTTACCGTGAAACAGCTCAAAGAAGATTATTTCAAAAAGATTG
AATGTTTCGACTCTGTTGAAATCAGCGGAGTGGAGGATCGCTTCAACGCATCCCTGGGAACGTATCACGA
TCTCCTGAAAATCATTAAAGACAAGGACTTCCTGGACAATGAGGAGAACGAGGACATTCTTGAGGACATT
GTCCTCACCCTTACGTTGTTTGAAGATAGGGAGATGATTGAAGAACGCTTGAAAACTTACGCTCATCTCT
TCGACGACAAAGTCATGAAACAGCTCAAGAGGCGCCGATATACAGGATGGGGGCGGCTGTCAAGAAAACT
GATCAATGGGATCCGAGACAAGCAGAGTGGAAAGACAATCCTGGATTTTCTTAAGTCCGATGGATTTGCC
AACCGGAACTTCATGCAGTTGATCCATGATGACTCTCTCACCTTTAAGGAGGACATCCAGAAAGCACAAG
TTTCTGGCCAGGGGGACAGTCTCCACGAGCACATCGCTAATCTTGCAGGTAGCCCAGCTATCAAAAAGGG
AATACTGCAGACCGTTAAGGTCGTGGATGAACTCGTCAAAGTAATGGGAAGGCATAAGCCCGAGAATATC
GTTATCGAGATGGCCCGAGAGAACCAAACTACCCAGAAGGGACAGAAGAACAGTAGGGAAAGGATGAAGA
GGATTGAAGAGGGTATAAAAGAACTGGGGTCCCAAATCCTTAAGGAACACCCAGTTGAAAACACCCAGCT
TCAGAATGAGAAGCTCTACCTGTACTACCTGCAGAACGGCAGGGACATGTACGTGGATCAGGAACTGGAC
ATCAATCGGCTCTCCGACTACGACGTGGATCATATCGTGCCCCAGTCTTTTCTCGCAGATGATTCTATTG
ATAATAAAGTGTTGACAAGATCCGATAAAAATAGAGGGAAGAGTGATAACGTCCCCTCAGAAGAAGTTGT
CAAGAAAATGAAAAATTATTGGCGGCAGCTGCTGAACGCCAAACTGATCACACAACGGAAGTTCGATAAT
CTGACTAAGGCTGAACGAGGTGGCCTGTCTGAGTTGGATAAAGCCGGCTTCATCAAAAGGCAGCTTGTTG
AGACACGCCAGATCACCAAGCACGTGGCCCAAATTCTCGATTCACGCATGAACACCAAGTACGATGAAAA
TGACAAACTGATTCGAGAGGTGAAAGTTATTACTCTGAAGTCTAAGCTGGTTTCAGATTTCAGAAAGGAC
TTTCAGTTTTATAAGGTGAGAGAGATCAACAATTACCACCATGCGCATGATGCCTACCTGAATGCAGTGG
TAGGCACTGCACTTATCAAAAAATATCCCGCGCTTGAATCTGAATTTGTTTACGGAGACTATAAAGTGTA
CGATGTTAGGAAAATGATCGCAAAGTCTGAGCAGGAAATAGGCAAGGCCACCGCTAAGTACTTCTTTTAC
AGCAATATTATGAATTTTTTCAAGACCGAGATTACACTGGCCAATGGAGAGATTCGGAAGGCACCACTTA
TCGAAACAAACGGAGAAACAGGAGAAATCGTGTGGGACAAGGGTAGGGATTTCGCGACAGTCCGGAAGGT
CCTGTCCATGCCGCAGGTGAACATCGTTAAAAAGACCGAAGTACAGACCGGAGGCTTCTCCAAGGAAAGT
ATCCTCCCGAAAAGGAACAGCGACAAGCTGATCGCACGCAAAAAAGATTGGGACCCCAAGAAATACGGCG
GATTCGATTCTCCTACAGTCGCTTACAGTGTACTGGTTGTGGCCAAAGTGGAGAAAGGGAAGTCTAAAAA
ACTCAAAAGCGTCAAGGAACTGCTGGGCATCACAATCATGGAGCGATCAAGCTTCGAAAAAAACCCCATC
GACTTTCTCGAGGCGAAAGGATATAAAGAGGTCAAAAAAGACCTCATCATTAAGCTTCCCAAGTACTCTC
TCTTTGAGCTTGAAAACGGCCGGAAACGAATGCTCGCTAGTGCGGGCGAGCTGCAGAAAGGTAACGAGCT
GGCACTGCCCTCTAAATACGTTAATTTCTTGTATCTGGCCAGCCACTATGAAAAGCTCAAAGGATCTCCC
GAAGATAATGAGCAGAAGCAGCTGTTCGTGGAACAACACAAACACTACCTTGATGAGATCATCGAGCAAA
TAAGCGAATTCTCCAAAAGAGTGATCCTCGCCGACGCTAACCTCGATAAGGTGCTTTCTGCTTACAATAA
GCACAGGGATAAGCCCATCAGGGAGCAGGCAGAAAACATTATCCACTTGTTTACTCTGACCAACTTGGGC
GCGCCTGCAGCCTTCAAGTACTTCGACACCACCATAGACAGAAAGCGGTACACCTCTACAAAGGAGGTCC
TGGACGCCACACTGATTCATCAGTCAATTACGGGGCTCTATGAAACAAGAATCGACCTCTCTCAGCTCGG
TGGAGACAGCAGGGCTGACCCCAAGAAGAAGAGGAAGGTGGGTTCGATGGTGAGCAAGGGCGAGGAGCTG
TTCACCGGGGTGGTGCCCATCCTGGTCGAGCTGGACGGCGACGTAAACGGCCACAAGTTCAGCGTGTCCG
GCGAGGGCGAGGGCGATGCCACCTACGGCAAGCTGACCCTGAAGTTCATCTGCACCACCGGCAAGCTGCC
CGTGCCCTGGCCCACCCTCGTGACCACCTTCGGCTACGGCCTGCAGTGCTTCGCCCGCTACCCCGACCAC
ATGAAGCAGCACGACTTCTTCAAGTCCGCCATGCCCGAAGGCTACGTCCAGGAGCGCACCATCTTCTTCA
AGGACGACGGCAACTACAAGACCCGCGCCGAGGTGAAGTTCGAGGGCGACACCCTGGTGAACCGCATCGA
GCTGAAGGGCATCGACTTCAAGGAGGACGGCAACATCCTGGGGCACAAGCTGGAGTACAACTACAACAGC
CACAACGTCTATATCATGGCCGACAAGCAGAAGAACGGCATCAAGGTGAACTTCAAGATCCGCCACAACA
TCGAGGACGGCAGCGTGCAGCTCGCCGACCACTACCAGCAGAACACCCCCATCGGCGACGGCCCCGTGCT
GCTGCCCGACAACCACTACCTGAGCTACCAGTCCGCCCTGAGCAAAGACCCCAACGAGAAGCGCGATCAC
ATGGTCCTGCTGGAGTTCGTGACCGCCGCCGGGATCACTCTCGGCATGGACGAGCTGTACAAGTGAGCTT
GTCAAGCAGATCGTTCAAACATTTGGCAATAAAGTTTCTTAAGATTGAATCCTGTTGCCGGTCTTGCGAT
GATTATCATATAATTTCTGTTGAATTACGTTAAGCATGTAATAATTAACATGTAATGCATGACGTTATTT
ATGAGATGGGTTTTTATGATTAGAGTCCCGCAATTATACATTTAATACGCGATAGAAAACAAAATATAGC
GCGCAAACTAGGATAAATTATCGCGCGCGGTGTCATCTATGTTACTAGATCGACGCTACTATTGTCTTCT
GCACGAAGTGGTTTAAACTATCAGTGTTTGACAGGATATATTGGCGGGTAAACCTAAGAGAAAAGAGCGT
TTATTAGAATAATCGGATATTTAAAAGGGCGTGAAAAGGTTTATCCGTTCGTCCATTTGTATGTGCATGC
CAACCACAGGGTTCCCCAGATCAGGCGCTGGCTGCTGAACCCCCAGCCGGAACTGACCCCACAAGGCCCT
AGCGTTTGCAATGCACCAGGTCATCATTGACCCAGGCGTGTTCCACCAGGCCGCTGCCTCGCAACTCTTC
GCAGGCTTCGCCGACCTGCTCGCGCCACTTCTTCACGCGGGTGGAATCCGATCCGCACATGAGGCGGAAG
GTTTCCAGCTTGAGCGGGTACGGCTCCCGGTGCGAGCTGAAATAGTCGAACATCCGTCGGGCCGTCGGCG
ACAGCTTGCGGTACTTCTCCCATATGAATTTCGTGTAGTGGTCGCCAGCAAACAGCACGACGATTTCCTC
GTCGATCAGGACCTGGCAACGGGACGTTTTCTTGCCACGGTCCAGGACGCGGAAGCGGTGCAGCAGCGAC
ACCGATTCCAGGTGCCCAACGCGGTCGGACGTGAAGCCCATCGCCGTCGCCTGTAGGCGCGACAGGCATT
CCTCGGCCTTCGTGTAATACCGGCCATTGATCGACCAGCCCAGGTCCTGGCAAAGCTCGTAGAACGTGAA
GGTGATCGGCTCGCCGATAGGGGTGCGCTTCGCGTACTCCAACACCTGCTGCCACACCAGTTCGTCATCG
TCGGCCCGCAGCTCGACGCCGGTGTAGGTGATCTTCACGTCCTTGTTGACGTGGAAAATGACCTTGTTTT
GCAGCGCCTCGCGCGGGATTTTCTTGTTGCGCGTGGTGAACAGGGCAGAGCGGGCCGTGTCGTTTGGCAT
CGCTCGCATCGTGTCCGGCCACGGCGCAATATCGAACAAGGAAAGCTGCATTTCCTTGATCTGCTGCTTC
GTGTGTTTCAGCAACGCGGCCTGCTTGGCCTCGCTGACCTGTTTTGCCAGGTCCTCGCCGGCGGTTTTTC
GCTTCTTGGTCGTCATAGTTCCTCGCGTGTCGATGGTCATCGACTTCGCCAAACCTGCCGCCTCCTGTTC
AAGACGACGCGAACGCTCCACGGCGGCCGATGGCGCGGGCAGGGCAGGGGGAGCCAGTTGCACGCTGTCG
CGCTCGATCTTGGCCGTAGCTTGCTGGACCATCGAGCCGACGGACTGGAAGGTTTCGCGGGGCGCACGCA
TGACGGTGCGGCTTGCGATGGTTTCGGCATCCTCGGCGGAAAACCCCGCGTCGATCAGTTCTTGCCTGTA
TGCCTTCCGGTCAAACGTCCGATTCATTCACCCTCCTTGCGGGATTGCCCCGACTCACGCCGGGGCAATG
TGCCCTTATTCCTGATTTGACCCGCCTGGTGCCTTGGTGTCCAGATAATCCACCTTATCGGCAATGAAGT
CGGTCCCGTAGACCGTCTGGCCGTCCTTCTCGTACTTGGTATTCCGAATCTTGCCCTGCACGAATACCAG
CGACCCCTTGCCCAAATACTTGCCGTGGGCCTCGGCCTGAGAGCCAAAACACTTGATGCGGAAGAAGTCG
GTGCGCTCCTGCTTGTCGCCGGCATCGTTGCGCCACATCTAGGATCTGCCAGGAACCGTAAAAAGGCCGC
GTTGCTGGCGTTTTTCCATAGGCTCCGCCCCCCTGACGAGCATCACAAAAATCGACGCTCAAGTCAGAGG
TGGCGAAACCCGACAGGACTATAAAGATACCAGGCGTTTCCCCCTGGAAGCTCCCTCGTGCGCTCTCCTG
TTCCGACCCTGCCGCTTACCGGATACCTGTCCGCCTTTCTCCCTTCGGGAAGCGTGGCGCTTTCTCATAG
CTCACGCTGTAGGTATCTCAGTTCGGTGTAGGTCGTTCGCTCCAAGCTGGGCTGTGTGCACGAACCCCCC
GTTCAGCCCGACCGCTGCGCCTTATCCGGTAACTATCGTCTTGAGTCCAACCCGGTAAGACACGACTTAT
CGCCACTGGCAGCAGCCACTGGTAACAGGATTAGCAGAGCGAGGTATGTAGGCGGTGCTACAGAGTTCTT
GAAGTGGTGGCCTAACTACGGCTACACTAGAAGAACAGTATTTGGTATCTGCGCTCTGCTGAAGCCAGTT
ACCTTCGGAAAAAGAGTTGGTAGCTCTTGATCCGGCAAACAAACCACCGCTGGTAGCGGTGGTTTTTTTG
TTTGCAAGCAGCAGATTACGCGCAGAAAAAAAGGATCTCAAGAAGATCCTTTGATCTTTTCTACGGGGTC
TGACGCTCAGTGGAACGAAAACTCACGTTAAGGGATTTTGGTCATGAGATTATCAAAAAGGATCTTCACC
TAGATCCTTTTAAATTAAAAATGAAGTTTTAAATCAATCTAAAGTATATATGAGTAAACTTGGTCTGACA
GTTACCAATGCTTAATCAGTGAGGCACCTATCTCAGCGATCTGTCTATTTCGTTCATCCATAGTTGCCTG
ACTCCCCGTCGTGTAGATAACTACGATACGGGAGGGCTTACCATCTGGCCCCAGTGCTGCAATGATACCG
CGAGAACCACGCTCACCGGCTCCAGATTTATCAGCAATAAACCAGCCAGCCGGAAGGGCCGAGCGCAGAA
GTGGTCCTGCAACTTTATCCGCCTCCATCCAGTCTATTAATTGTTGCCGGGAAGCTAGAGTAAGTAGTTC
GCCAGTTAATAGTTTGCGCAACGTTGTTGCCATTGCTACAGGCATCGTGGTGTCACGCTCGTCGTTTGGT
ATGGCTTCATTCAGCTCCGGTTCCCAACGATCAAGGCGAGTTACATGATCCCCCATGTTGTGCAAAAAAG
CGGTTAGCTCCTTCGGTCCTCCGATCGTTGTCAGAAGTAAGTTGGCCGCAGTGTTATCACTCATGGTTAT
GGCAGCACTGCATAATTCTCTTACTGTCATGCCATCCGTAAGATGCTTTTCTGTGACTGGTGAGTACTCA
ACCAAGTCATTCTGAGAATAGTGTATGCGGCGACCGAGTTGCTCTTGCCCGGCGTCAATACGGGATAATA
CCGCGCCACATAGCAGAACTTTAAAAGTGCTCATCATTGGAAAACGTTCTTCGGGGCGAAAACTCTCAAG
GATCTTACCGCTGTTGAGATCCAGTTCGATGTAACCCACTCGTGCACCCAACTGATCTTCAGCATCTTTT
ACTTTCACCAGCGTTTCTGGGTGAGCAAAAACAGGAAGGCAAAATGCCGCAAAAAAGGGAATAAGGGCGA
CACGGAAATGTTGAATACTCATACTCTTCCTTTTTCAATATTATTGAAGCATTTATCAAGGTTATTGTCT
CATGAGCGGATACATATTTGAATGTATTTAGAAAAATAAACAAATAGGGGTTCCGCGCACGAATTGGCCA
GCGCTGCCATTTTTGGGGTGAGGCCGTTCGCGGCCGAGGGGCGCAGCCCCTGGGGGGATGGGAGGCCCGC
GTTAGCGGGCCGGGAGGGTTCGAGAAGGGGGGGCACCCCCCTTCGGCGTGCGCGGTCACGCGCACAGGGC
GCAGCCCTGGTTAAAAACAAGGTTTATAAATATTGGTTTAAAAGCAGGTTAAAAGACAGGTTAGCGGTGG
CCGAAAAACGGGCGGAAACCCTTGCAAATGCTGGATTTTCTGCCTGTGGACAGCCCCTCAAATGTCAATA
GGTGCGCCCCTCATCTGTCAGCACTCTGCCCCTCAAGTGTCAAGGATCGCGCCCCTCATCTGTCAGTAGT
CGCGCCCCTCAAGTGTCAATACCGCAGGGCACTTATCCCCAGGCTTGTCCACATCATCTGTGGGAAACTC
GCGTAAAATCAGGCGTTTTCGCCGATTTGCGAGGCTGGCCAGCTCCACGTCGCCGGCCGAAATCGAGCCT
GCCCCTCATCTGTCAACGCCGCGCCGGGTGAGTCGGCCCCTCAAGTGTCAACGTCCGCCCCTCATCTGTC
AGTGAGGGCCAAGTTTTCCGCGAGGTATCCACAACGCCGGCGGCCGCGGTGTCTCGCACACGGCTTCGAC
GGCGTTTCTGGCGCGTTTGCAGGGCCATAGACGGCCGCCAGCCCAGCGGCGAGGGCAACCAGCCCGGTGA
GCGTCGCAAAGGAGATCCTGATCTGACTGATGGGCTGCCTGTATCGAGTGGTGATTTTGTGCCGAGCTGC
CGGTCGGGGAGCTGTTGGCTGGCTGGTGGCAGGATATATTGTGGTGTAAACAAATTGACGCTTAGACAAC
TTAATAACACATTGCGGACGTTTTTAATGTACTGGGGTGGATGCAGTGGGCCCCAC
Features (pLannotate 1.2.2; 13 found; start..end, strand, type, name):
    111..787     +  promoter       CaMV 35S promoter (enhanced): cauliflower mosaic virus 35S promoter with a duplicated enhancer region
    812..865     +  misc_feature   TMV Ω: translational enhancer from the tobacco mosaic virus 5'-leader sequence (Gallie et al., 1988)
    874..4977    +  CDS            Cas9: Cas9 (Csn1) endonuclease from the Streptococcus pyogenes Type II CRISPR/Cas system generates RNA-guided double strand breaks in DNA
   5017..5733    +  CDS            EYFP: EYFP is a basic (constitutively fluorescent) green/yellow fluorescent protein published in 1996, derived from Aequorea victoria. It is reported to be a very rapidly-maturing weak dimer with high acid sensitivity.
   5749..6001    +  terminator     NOS terminator: nopaline synthase terminator and poly(A) signal
   6049..6073    +  misc_feature   RB T-DNA repeat: right border repeat from nopaline C58 T-DNA
   6185..6205    -  CDS            TetR (fragment): tetracycline resistance regulatory protein; tetR
   6232..7377    -  CDS            trfA: TRFA_ECOLX - Experimental evidence at protein level: Swiss-Prot protein existence level 1. Also involved in plasmid copy number control, promoting intermolecular coupling of protein bound iterons at oriV, which inhibits replication initiation. From Escherichia coli.
   7713..8301    -  rep_origin     ori: high-copy-number ColE1/pMB1/pBR322/pUC origin of replication
   8472..9332    -  CDS            AmpR: β-lactamase; bla; confers resistance to ampicillin, carbenicillin, and related antibiotics
   9333..9437    -  promoter       AmpR promoter: bla
   9524..10155   -  rep_origin     oriV: incP origin of replication
  10247..10271   +  misc_feature   LB T-DNA repeat: left border repeat from nopaline C58 T-DNA
