[The description below was written by a language model from this plasmid's Addgene catalogue record and pLannotate feature annotations shown in this document.]
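Description:
pEPOR1CB0011 is a Level 1 Golden Gate (MoClo-style) plant expression cassette built in the pICH47742 acceptor backbone, designed to express the enhanced-specificity Streptococcus pyogenes nuclease eCas9 1.1 in dicotyledonous plants. The roughly 10.3 kb plasmid was assembled from standard Level 0 parts by BsaI-based cloning, which destroys the flanking BsaI sites. In bacteria it is maintained at high copy through a ColE1/pUC-type origin and selected with ampicillin via the β-lactamase gene. The backbone also carries the broad-host-range incP oriV together with trfA, the replication initiator that acts on it, which would permit replication in hosts such as Agrobacterium. A short TetR fragment is annotated as a backbone remnant.

The transcription unit lies between nopaline-type left and right T-DNA border repeats, so it sits within a region transferable to plant cells. Expression is driven by the CaMV 35S promoter with a duplicated enhancer, followed by the tobacco mosaic virus Ω leader, which acts as a translational enhancer. The eCas9 1.1 coding sequence lacks a stop codon and is fused in frame to a C-terminal YFP (annotated as EYFP), allowing expression and localisation of the nuclease to be monitored by fluorescence. The nopaline synthase terminator supplies the 3' end and polyadenylation signal. No guide RNA cassette or plant selectable marker is annotated. As a Level 1 module, the plasmid is meant to be combined with such units in higher-level assemblies. The associated work compared the efficiency and specificity of different Cas nucleases for plant genome engineering.
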