Addgene plasmid #117547: pEPOR1CB0011
Purpose: Level 1 Golden Gate Cassette: eCas9 1.1 expression cassette for dicotyledonous plants
Depositing lab: Nicola Patron. Depositing organization: Earlham Institute. Publication: Comparison of efficiency and specificity of CRISPR-associated (Cas) nucleases in plants: An expanded toolkit for precision genome engineering. Raitskin O, Schudoma C, West A, Patron NJ. PLoS One. 2019 Feb 27;14(2):e0211598. doi: 10.1371/journal.pone.0211598. eCollection 2019. PubMed 30811422.
Backbone
  Vector backbone: pICH47742
  Vector type: Plant Expression
Growth in bacteria
  Bacterial resistance: Ampicillin, 100 μg/mL
  Growth temperature: 37°C
  Growth strain: DH5alpha
  Copy number: High Copy
Gene/Insert
  Gene/Insert name: 2x35S+5'UTR OMEGA (pICH51288) + Sp-eCas9 1.1 (no stop codon) (pEPOR0SP0019 + YFP (pICSL50005) + Nos (pICH41421)
  Species: Synthetic
  Promoter: 2x35S+5'UTR OMEGA (pICH51288)
  Cloning method: Restriction Enzyme; 5′ cloning site BsaI (destroyed during cloning); 3′ cloning site BsaI (destroyed during cloning)
Terms and licenses: Academic/Nonprofit Terms; Industry Terms: Not Available to Industry
Depositor comments: Promoter/5'UTR: 2x35S+5'UTR OMEGA (pICH51288) +CDS: Sp-eCas9 1.1 (no stop codon) (pEPOR0SP0019 +c-terminal tag: YFP (pICSL50005) +3'UTR/terminator: Nos (pICH41421) Please visit https://www.biorxiv.org/content/early/2018/09/20/422766 for BioRxiv preprint
How to cite: pEPOR1CB0011 was a gift from Nicola Patron (Addgene plasmid # 117547 ; http://n2t.net/addgene:117547 ; RRID:Addgene_117547)
